Addgene plasmid #72539: pJK624
Purpose: Produces Acetobacter aceti 1023 OrfY; formylglycinamidine ribonucleotide synthetase glutaminase subunit; large subunit with C-terminal His6 tag (AaOrfY, AaPurQ, AaPurLH6)
Depositing lab: T. J. Kappock. Depositing organization: Purdue University.
Backbone
  Vector backbone: pET23a
  Backbone size w/o insert (bp): 3666
  Total vector size (bp): 6861
  Vector type: Bacterial Expression
Growth in bacteria
  Bacterial resistance: Ampicillin, 100 μg/mL
  Growth temperature: 37°C
  Growth strain: DH5alpha
  Copy number: High Copy
Gene/Insert 1
  Gene/Insert name: hypothetical protein in purSQL operon (alt names: OrfY; AZ09_06380)
  Species: Acetobacter aceti 1023
  Mutation: synthetic gene
  GenBank ID: KDE20459
  Promoter: T7
  Cloning method: Restriction Enzyme; 5′ cloning site NdeI (not destroyed); 3′ cloning site n/a (unknown if destroyed)
  Sequencing primers: 5′ T7 promoter; 3′ n/a
Gene/Insert 2
  Gene/Insert name: formylglycinamidine ribonucleotide synthetase, glutaminase subunit (alt names: purQ; AZ09_06385)
  Species: Acetobacter aceti 1023
  GenBank ID: KDE20460
  Promoter: n/a
  Cloning method: Unknown
  Sequencing primers: 5′ n/a; 3′ n/a
Gene/Insert 3
  Gene/Insert name: formylglycinamidine ribonucleotide synthetase, large subunit (alt names: purL; AZ09_06390)
  Species: Acetobacter aceti 1023
  GenBank ID: KDE20461
  Promoter: n/a
  Tag / fusion protein: His6 (C terminal on backbone)
  Cloning method: Restriction Enzyme; 5′ cloning site n/a (unknown if destroyed); 3′ cloning site XhoI (not destroyed)
  Sequencing primers: 5′ n/a; 3′ T7 terminator
Terms and licenses: Academic/Nonprofit Terms; Industry Terms: Not Available to Industry
Depositor comments: Three overlapping genes from a single operon.
How to cite: pJK624 was a gift from T. J. Kappock (Addgene plasmid # 72539 ; http://n2t.net/addgene:72539 ; RRID:Addgene_72539)
