[The description below was written by a language model from this plasmid's Addgene catalogue record and pLannotate feature annotations shown in this document.]
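Description:
pJK624 is a bacterial expression plasmid built on the pET23a backbone (6,861 bp in total) that co-produces three proteins from the purSQL operon region of Acetobacter aceti 1023. It is maintained in E. coli through a ColE1/pBR322-type origin and selected with ampicillin via the bla β-lactamase gene. An f1 phage origin is also present. The catalogue lists the plasmid as high copy, although the automated annotation also picks up pBR322-derived bom and rop sequences, the latter normally associated with copy-number restriction.

The payload is a single polycistronic block cloned between NdeI and XhoI, driven by the T7 promoter with the phage T7 gene 10 ribosome binding site upstream and the T7 terminator downstream, so expression requires a host that supplies T7 RNA polymerase. The first open reading frame, OrfY, is a hypothetical protein recorded as a synthetic gene. The feature table does not annotate it, but it should occupy the gap between the RBS and purQ. It is followed by purQ, the glutaminase subunit of formylglycinamidine ribonucleotide (FGAM) synthetase, and purL, the large subunit. PurL carries a C-terminal His6 tag contributed by the backbone, which the annotation software reports as a fragment of a longer His tag. The short "SET1" hit after the tag is probably incidental similarity to vector sequence. The depositor notes that the three genes overlap as in the native operon, and no separate promoters are recorded for purQ or purL.

PurQ releases ammonia from glutamine, and PurL uses it in the ATP-dependent conversion of FGAR to FGAM in purine biosynthesis. The tag on PurL would allow metal-affinity purification of that subunit, though the record does not describe specific experiments.
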