Features (pLannotate 1.2.2; 14 found; start..end, strand, type, name):
     12..467     +  rep_origin     f1 ori (sequence partly withheld): f1 bacteriophage origin of replication; arrow indicates direction of (+) strand synthesis
    494..598     +  promoter       AmpR promoter: bla
    599..1459    +  CDS            AmpR: β-lactamase; bla; confers resistance to ampicillin, carbenicillin, and related antibiotics
   1630..2218    +  rep_origin     ori: high-copy-number ColE1/pMB1/pBR322/pUC origin of replication
   2404..2546    -  misc_feature   bom: basis of mobility region from pBR322
   2648..2839    -  CDS            rop: Rop protein, which maintains plasmids at low copy number; rop
   2856..3236    +  CDS            YPB1_ECOLX: Protein predicted: Swiss-Prot protein existence level 4. From Escherichia coli.
   3348..3366    +  promoter       T7 promoter: promoter for bacteriophage T7 RNA polymerase
   3398..3420    +  RBS            RBS: efficient ribosome binding site from bacteriophage T7 gene 10 (Olins and Rangwala, 1989)
   3808..4467    +  CDS            purQ: PURQ_SYNY3 - Experimental evidence at protein level: Swiss-Prot protein existence level 1. Part of the phosphoribosylformylglycinamidine synthase complex involved in the purines biosynthetic pathway. Catalyzes the ATP-dependent conversion of formylglycinamide ribonucleotide (FGAR) and glutamine to yield formylglycinamidine ribonucleotide (FGAM) and glutamate. The FGAM synthase complex is composed of three subunits. PurQ produces an ammonia molecule by converting glutamine to glutamate. PurL transfers the ammonia molecule to FGAR to form FGAM in an ATP- dependent manner. PurS interacts with Pur
   4515..6530    +  CDS            purL (fragment): PURL_BACSU - Experimental evidence at protein level: Swiss-Prot protein existence level 1. Part of the phosphoribosylformylglycinamidine synthase complex involved in the purines biosynthetic pathway. Catalyzes the ATP-dependent conversion of formylglycinamide ribonucleotide (FGAR) and glutamine to yield formylglycinamidine ribonucleotide (FGAM) and glutamate. The FGAM synthase complex is composed of three subunits. PurQ produces an ammonia molecule by converting glutamine to glutamate. PurL transfers the ammonia molecule to FGAR to form FGAM in an ATP- dependent manner. PurS interacts with Pur
   6705..6722    +  CDS            9xHis (fragment): 9xHis affinity tag
   6732..6781    +  CDS            SET1 (fragment): solubility-enhancement tag derived from T7 phage gene 10B
   6789..6836    +  terminator     T7 terminator: transcription terminator for bacteriophage T7 RNA polymerase
>Addgene plasmid #72539 | pJK624 | depositor full sequence | sequence record 132631 | pJK624 sequence 6861 bps
TGGCGAATGGG
[124 nt withheld, positions 12-135]
C
[91 nt withheld, positions 137-227]
A
[49 nt withheld, positions 229-277]
CCTTTGACGTTGGAGTCCACGTTCTTT
[37 nt withheld, positions 305-341]
ACCCTATCTCGGTCTATTCTTTTGATTTATAAGGGATTTTGCCGATTTCGGCCTATTGGTTAAAAAATGA
GCTGATTTAACAAAAATTTAACGCGAATTTTAACAAAATATTAACGTTTACAATTTCAGGTGGCACTTTT
CGGGGAAATGTGCGCGGAACCCCTATTTGTTTATTTTTCTAAATACATTCAAATATGTATCCGCTCATGA
GACAATAACCCTGATAAATGCTTCAATAATATTGAAAAAGGAAGAGTATGAGTATTCAACATTTCCGTGT
CGCCCTTATTCCCTTTTTTGCGGCATTTTGCCTTCCTGTTTTTGCTCACCCAGAAACGCTGGTGAAAGTA
AAAGATGCTGAAGATCAGTTGGGTGCACGAGTGGGTTACATCGAACTGGATCTCAACAGCGGTAAGATCC
TTGAGAGTTTTCGCCCCGAAGAACGTTTTCCAATGATGAGCACTTTTAAAGTTCTGCTATGTGGCGCGGT
ATTATCCCGTATTGACGCCGGGCAAGAGCAACTCGGTCGCCGCATACACTATTCTCAGAATGACTTGGTT
GAGTACTCACCAGTCACAGAAAAGCATCTTACGGATGGCATGACAGTAAGAGAATTATGCAGTGCTGCCA
TAACCATGAGTGATAACACTGCGGCCAACTTACTTCTGACAACGATCGGAGGACCGAAGGAGCTAACCGC
TTTTTTGCACAACATGGGGGATCATGTAACTCGCCTTGATCGTTGGGAACCGGAGCTGAATGAAGCCATA
CCAAACGACGAGCGTGACACCACGATGCCTGCAGCAATGGCAACAACGTTGCGCAAACTATTAACTGGCG
AACTACTTACTCTAGCTTCCCGGCAACAATTAATAGACTGGATGGAGGCGGATAAAGTTGCAGGACCACT
TCTGCGCTCGGCCCTTCCGGCTGGCTGGTTTATTGCTGATAAATCTGGAGCCGGTGAGCGTGGGTCTCGC
GGTATCATTGCAGCACTGGGGCCAGATGGTAAGCCCTCCCGTATCGTAGTTATCTACACGACGGGGAGTC
AGGCAACTATGGATGAACGAAATAGACAGATCGCTGAGATAGGTGCCTCACTGATTAAGCATTGGTAACT
GTCAGACCAAGTTTACTCATATATACTTTAGATTGATTTAAAACTTCATTTTTAATTTAAAAGGATCTAG
GTGAAGATCCTTTTTGATAATCTCATGACCAAAATCCCTTAACGTGAGTTTTCGTTCCACTGAGCGTCAG
ACCCCGTAGAAAAGATCAAAGGATCTTCTTGAGATCCTTTTTTTCTGCGCGTAATCTGCTGCTTGCAAAC
AAAAAAACCACCGCTACCAGCGGTGGTTTGTTTGCCGGATCAAGAGCTACCAACTCTTTTTCCGAAGGTA
ACTGGCTTCAGCAGAGCGCAGATACCAAATACTGTCCTTCTAGTGTAGCCGTAGTTAGGCCACCACTTCA
AGAACTCTGTAGCACCGCCTACATACCTCGCTCTGCTAATCCTGTTACCAGTGGCTGCTGCCAGTGGCGA
TAAGTCGTGTCTTACCGGGTTGGACTCAAGACGATAGTTACCGGATAAGGCGCAGCGGTCGGGCTGAACG
GGGGGTTCGTGCACACAGCCCAGCTTGGAGCGAACGACCTACACCGAACTGAGATACCTACAGCGTGAGC
TATGAGAAAGCGCCACGCTTCCCGAAGGGAGAAAGGCGGACAGGTATCCGGTAAGCGGCAGGGTCGGAAC
AGGAGAGCGCACGAGGGAGCTTCCAGGGGGAAACGCCTGGTATCTTTATAGTCCTGTCGGGTTTCGCCAC
CTCTGACTTGAGCGTCGATTTTTGTGATGCTCGTCAGGGGGGCGGAGCCTATGGAAAAACGCCAGCAACG
CGGCCTTTTTACGGTTCCTGGCCTTTTGCTGGCCTTTTGCTCACATGTTCTTTCCTGCGTTATCCCCTGA
TTCTGTGGATAACCGTATTACCGCCTTTGAGTGAGCTGATACCGCTCGCCGCAGCCGAACGACCGAGCGC
AGCGAGTCAGTGAGCGAGGAAGCGGAAGAGCGCCTGATGCGGTATTTTCTCCTTACGCATCTGTGCGGTA
TTTCACACCGCATATATGGTGCACTCTCAGTACAATCTGCTCTGATGCCGCATAGTTAAGCCAGTATACA
CTCCGCTATCGCTACGTGACTGGGTCATGGCTGCGCCCCGACACCCGCCAACACCCGCTGACGCGCCCTG
ACGGGCTTGTCTGCTCCCGGCATCCGCTTACAGACAAGCTGTGACCGTCTCCGGGAGCTGCATGTGTCAG
AGGTTTTCACCGTCATCACCGAAACGCGCGAGGCAGCTGCGGTAAAGCTCATCAGCGTGGTCGTGAAGCG
ATTCACAGATGTCTGCCTGTTCATCCGCGTCCAGCTCGTTGAGTTTCTCCAGAAGCGTTAATGTCTGGCT
TCTGATAAAGCGGGCCATGTTAAGGGCGGTTTTTTCCTGTTTGGTCACTGATGCCTCCGTGTAAGGGGGA
TTTCTGTTCATGGGGGTAATGATACCGATGAAACGAGAGAGGATGCTCACGATACGGGTTACTGATGATG
AACATGCCCGGTTACTGGAACGTTGTGAGGGTAAACAACTGGCGGTATGGATGCGGCGGGACCAGAGAAA
AATCACTCAGGGTCAATGCCAGCGCTTCGTTAATACAGATGTAGGTGTTCCACAGGGTAGCCAGCAGCAT
CCTGCGATGCAGATCCGGAACATAATGGTGCAGGGCGCTGACTTCCGCGTTTCCAGACTTTACGAAACAC
GGAAACCGAAGACCATTCATGTTGTTGCTCAGGTCGCAGACGTTTTGCAGCAGCAGTCGCTTCACGTTCG
CTCGCGTATCGGTGATTCATTCTGCTAACCAGTAAGGCAACCCCGCCAGCCTAGCCGGGTCCTCAACGAC
AGGAGCACGATCATGCGCACCCGTGGCCAGGACCCAACGCTGCCCGAGATCTCGATCCCGCGAAATTAAT
ACGACTCACTATAGGGAGACCACAACGGTTTCCCTCTAGAAATAATTTTGTTTAACTTTAAGAAGGAGAT
ATACATATGAAGCGCACCCTTCTTATAGCGCTGGCATTGGCATGCGCGGCACCGGGCTTGGCCCATGCCC
AGCGCATTGCGCCCATGAAGGCAGGTAACTTTGCCCGCCTTTGTACGCGCGCCACTAGTGCTGGCATTTG
CGATGCCTATATTGGCGGCCTGACGGATGGGGTCTCTCTTTCCAAAATCAATGATCGGAACGAGGGGGAT
CCTTCTGCGCCTGCTGGTTTTTGTGTTCCCGCTACAGAAACCATGCCCGTTATGCGCTCCAAGGTACTTA
CCTGGCTGAAAGCGCATTCTGAAACACTGGACAAGCCGGTTGGTGAAAGTGTTTTTGCCGCCCTGCACGC
CTCTTATCCGTGCAGTGTGAAAAAATGAAAGCAGCAATTATCGTATTCCCCGGTACCAACCGGGAGCGCG
ATATGGCCATTGCCCTCAAGCGCGTTACAGGGCAGGCCCCGCGCATGATCTGGCACCATGAAACAGATCT
GGGAGATACCGATCTAGTCGTGCTGCCAGGTGGTTTCAGCTATGGCGATTATCTGCGCTGTGGTGCCATG
GCAGCGCATTCTCCCATCATGGCGGCTATCAAAGCCTTTGCCCAAAAGGGTGGCCATATTTTGGGTGTGT
GCAACGGCTTCCAGATTTTAACGGAAACAGGGCTTCTGCCCGGTGCTCTGTTGCGCAACGCCAACCTGCG
CTTTCTCTCTCAGGATTGCTACCTGAAGGTGGAAGCAGAGAACACACCTTTCACTCACAAGTGGAAGAAG
GGTGATGTTTTCCGCACCCCTCTGGCCCATGGTGATGGCAATTACACGGCAGATATCGCCACGCTGGAAC
GGCTTGAAGGTGAAGGTCTTGTGGCTTTCCACTATGCCGATGCCAAAGGCAATGTGCAGGCTGATGATGC
CATCAGCAACCCCAATGGCAGCATCAACAGCATTGCGGGTATTCTGAGCGAAAACAAACGCATTTGCGGC
ATGATGCCTCATCCAGAAGATCTGGTTGATCCTCTCATGGGTGGGGAAGATGGTCTGCCATTGTTCCAAG
GTCTGGTGGAGGCTGTAGTCCGGTGAATAAGCCTGTAACCGTTGATGAATCCCTTGCCCGTGAATTCGGG
CTGACATCTGAGGAATACGGTCGTGTGCTGTCCATTATGGGCCGCACCCCCAGCCTGACAGAGCTGGGCG
TGTTCTCTGTGATGTGGTCGGAACACTGCTCCTACAAATCTTCCCGCAAGTGGCTGCGCACGCTGCCAAC
CAAGGCGCCGTGGGTTATTCATGGCCCCGGTGAAAATGCTGGTGTGGTGGATATTGGGCAGGGCTATGCC
GCCATCTTCAAGATGGAAAGCCATAACCACCCATCCTTTATCGAACCCTATCAGGGTGCGGCCACGGGTG
TGGGGGGCATTCTGCGCGATGTGTTCACCATGGGCGCACGCCCCATTGCCAACTTGAACGCCCTGCGTTT
TGGCAGCCCCGAAAACCCCGTTACCCGCCGCGTGATTGATGGCGTGGTGCGTGGTATTGGCGGCTATGGC
AACTGTGTTGGCGTGCCCACCGTAGGCGGGGAAATCAACTTCCACCCGGCCTATGATGGCAACCCGCTGG
TAAACGCCATGACGGTTGGTTTGGCCCGTAAGGACCGTATCTTCCTTTCGGCTGCGGCAGGTGTTGGCAA
CCCGGTTGTTTACGTGGGCTCCCGCACAGGGCGTGATGGCATTCATGGTGCCACCATGTCTTCCGCCGAG
TTTGATGAAGATGCCCTTTCCAAGCGCCCCACGGTACAGGTGGGTGACCCCTTTATTGAAAAGCTTCTGA
TTGAAGCCTGTCTGGAACTGATGGCAACAGATGCCATTATCGCCATTCAGGACATGGGCGCTGCGGGTCT
GACATCTTCTTCCGTGGAAATGGCAGGCAAGGGCGGTGTGGGCATTGAGCTTGATCTGGATGCCGTGCCC
CAGCGTGAGCCGAACATGACGGCTTATGAAATGATGCTGTCTGAAAGCCAGGAACGCATGCTGATGGTGC
TGCGCCCTGACCGGACAGACGTGGCCCGCAAGATCTTTGAAAAATGGGAACTGGATTTTGCCATTATTGG
GCATCTGACAGATACCGGCCACATCGTCGTCAAGCACAAAGGACAGTTGGAAGCCGATATTCCGCTGGAC
CCATTGGCAGAACAGGCCCCTATTTACGATCGGCCCGCAACACCACCCAAGGCGCCGGCTCCGCTAGAAG
GCGTGCATGCACCGCTTTCTTTGGATGCCACGTTACTGAAGCTGGTTGGTTCGCCAGATCTGGCCTCCCG
CGCATGGGTATGGAACCAGTATGACAGCACTGTAGGGGGGCAGACAGTCCGCCGTCCGGGTGCTGCTGAT
GCTGCCATTGTGAAGGTGGAAGATACAGACATTGGTCTGGCCATCACCACAGATTGCACCCCGCGTTACT
GTCAGGCAGACCCCAAAACAGGTGGCGCACAAGCTGTTGCAGAAGCATGGCGTAACCTAACAGCTACTGG
CGCACGCCCGCTGGCCGTAACGGATAACCTGAACTTCGCCAACCCGGAAAAACCCGAAATCATGGGCCAG
TTTGTGGCTGCGGTTGAAGGTATGGGGGAAGCCTGTACAGCGCTGGATTTCCCGGTCGTGAGCGGCAACG
TGTCTCTTTATAATGAAACACGAAACCCAGATGGCTCCACCACCGCCATTCTGCCCACACCCGCCATTGG
CGCCTTGGGCGTTCTGGATGATGTGAACAAGGCTGTTGGCCTTGGCATGCAGCCAGAATCTGACGTGGTG
CTGATTGGTGAAACCAAGGGTGAGCTCGGCCAGACCATCTGGCTGCGTGAAATTCTGGGTCAGGAAGCTG
GTGCACCGCCGCCGGTCGATCTGGTTGCCGAAAAACGCAATGGTGACTTTGTACGCAGCGCCATTCTGGA
TGGCACCATTACCGCATGCCATGACATTGCTGACGGTGGCATTATGGTTGCCGCCGCAGAAATGGTGATG
GCAAGTGGCATTGGATGTGAGCTGGAAAGCCCAGATTCCGGTATCCGGCCAGAAGCCTTCTGGTTTGGTG
AAGATCAGGCCCGCTATCTGGCTTGTGTAGCAAACGGCAAAGCCCTGTGCGAACGCGCTCAGGCAGCTGG
TGTGCCTGCACGCATTATTGCCCGCTCAGGCGGAAATGATTTGATTCTGCCCAGCGGCGTCACCATATCC
GCAGCACGCCTAAAAACGGCCCATGAAGCATTTTTCCCGATGCTGATGGGCAACTCACTCGAGCACCACC
ACCACCACCACTGAGATCCGGCTGCTAACAAAGCCCGAAAGGAAGCTGAGTTGGCTGCTGCCACCGCTGA
GCAATAACTAGCATAACCCCTTGGGGCCTCTAAACGGGTCTTGAGGGGTTTTTTGCTGAAAGGAGGAACT
ATATCCGGAT
