>Addgene plasmid #72539 | pJK624 | addgene partial sequence | sequence record 135939 | T7 5'-TAATACGACTCACTATAGGG-3'
TTTTGTTTAACTTTAAGAAGGAGATATACATATGAAGCGCACCCTTCTTATAGCGCTGGCATTGGCATGC
GCGGCACCGGGCTTGGCCCATGCCCAGCGCATTGCGCCCATGAAGGCAGGTAACTTTGCCCGCCTTTGTA
CGCGCGCCACTAGTGCTGGCATTTGCGATGCCTATATTGGCGGCCTGACGGATGGGGTCTCTCTTTCCAA
AATCAATGATCGGAACGAGGGGGATCCTTCTGCGCCTGCTGGTTTTTGTGTTCCCGCTACAGAAACCATG
CCCGTTATGCGCTCCAAGGTACTTACCTGGCTGAAAGCGCATTCTGAAACACTGGACAAGCCGGTTGGTG
AAAGTGTTTTTGCCGCCCTGCACGCCTCTTATCCGTGCAGTGTGAAAAAATGAAAGCAGCAATTATCGTA
TTCCCCGGTACCAACCGGGAGCGCGATATGGCCATTGCCCTCAAGCGCGTTACAGGGCAGGCCCCGCGCA
TGATCTGGCACCATGAAACAGATCTGGGAGATACCGATCTAGTCGTGCTGCCAGGTGGTTTCAGCTATGG
CGATTATCTGCGCTGTGGTGCCATGGCAGCGCATTCTCCCATCATGGCGGCTATCAAAGCCTTTGCCCAA
AAGGGTGGCCATATTTTGGGTGTGTGCAACGGCTTCCAGATTTTAACGGAAACAGGGCTTCTGCCCGGTG
CTCTGTTGCGCAACGCCAACCTGCGCTTTCTCTCTCAGGATTGCTACCTGAAGGTGGAAGCAGAGAACAC
ACCTTTCACTCACAAGTGGAAGAAGGGTGATGTTTTCCGCACCCCTCTGGCCCATGGTGATGGCAATTAC
ACGGCAGATATCGCCACGCTGGAACGGCTTGAAGGTGAAGGTCTTGTGGCTTTCCACTATGCCGATGCCA
AAGGCAATGTGCAGGCTGATGATGCCATCAGCAACCCCAATGGCAGCATCAACA
