>Addgene plasmid #72539 | pJK624 | addgene partial sequence | sequence record 135940 | T7term 5'-GCTAGTTATTGCTCAGCGG-3'
GGGCTTTGTTAGCAGCCGGATCTCAGTGGTGGTGGTGGTGGTGCTCGAGTGAGTTGCCCATCAGCATCGG
GAAAAATGCTTCATGGGCCGTTTTTAGGCGTGCTGCGGATATGGTGACGCCGCTGGGCAGAATCAAATCA
TTTCCGCCTGAGCGGGCAATAATGCGTGCAGGCACACCAGCTGCCTGAGCGCGTTCGCACAGGGCTTTGC
CGTTTGCTACACAAGCCAGATAGCGGGCCTGATCTTCACCAAACCAGAAGGCTTCTGGCCGGATACCGGA
ATCTGGGCTTTCCAGCTCACATCCAATGCCACTTGCCATCACCATTTCTGCGGCGGCAACCATAATGCCA
CCGTCAGCAATGTCATGGCATGCGGTAATGGTGCCATCCAGAATGGCGCTGCGTACAAAGTCACCATTGC
GTTTTTCGGCAACCAGATCGACCGGCGGCGGTGCACCAGCTTCCTGACCCAGAATTTCACGCAGCCAGAT
GGTCTGGCCGAGCTCACCCTTGGTTTCACCAATCAGCACCACGTCAGATTCTGGCTGCATGCCAAGGCCA
ACAGCCTTGTTCACATCATCCAGAACGCCCAAGGCGCCAATGGCGGGTGTGGGCAGAATGGCGGTGGTGG
AGCCATCTGGGTTTCGTGTTTCATTATAAAGAGACACGTTGCCGCTCACGACCGGGAAATCCAGCGCTGT
ACAGGCTTCCCCCATACCTTCAACCGCAGCCACAAACTGGCCCATGATTTCGGGTTTTTCCGGGTTGGCG
AAGTTCAGGTTATCCGTTACGGCCAGCGGGCGTGCGCCAGTAGCTGTTAGGTTACGCCATGCTTCTGCAA
CAGCTTGTGCGCCACCTGTTTTGGGGTCTGCCTGACAGTAACGCGGGGTGCAATCTGTGGTGATGGCCAG
ACCAATGTCTGTATCTTCCACCTTCACAATGGCAGCATCAGCAGCACCCGGACGGCGGACTGTCTGCCCC
CCTACAGTGCTGTCATACTGGTTCCATACCCATGCGCGGGAGGCCAGATCTGGCGAACCAACCAGCTTCA
GTAACGTGGCATCCAAAGAAAGC
